>Addgene plasmid #118617 | pLenti-PGK-Puro-TK-NLS-mTurq2-PCNA | addgene full sequence | sequence record 232750 | Addgene NGS Result
GAGTCAGTGAGCGAGGAAGCGGAAGAGCGCCCAATACGCAAACCGCCTCTCCCCGCGCGTTGGCCGATTC
ATTAATGCAGCTGGCACGACAGGTTTCCCGACTGGAAAGCGGGCAGTGAGCGCAACGCAATTAATGTGAG
TTAGCTCACTCATTAGGCACCCCAGGCTTTACACTTTATGCTTCCGGCTCGTATGTTGTGTGGAATTGTG
AGCGGATAACAATTTCACACAGGAAACAGCTATGACCATGATTACGCCAAGCGCGCAATTAACCCTCACT
AAAGGGAACAAAAGCTGGAGCTGCAAGCTTAATGTAGTCTTATGCAATACTCTTGTAGTCTTGCAACATG
GTAACGATGAGTTAGCAACATGCCTTACAAGGAGAGAAAAAGCACCGTGCATGCCGATTGGTGGAAGTAA
GGTGGTACGATCGTGCCTTATTAGGAAGGCAACAGACGGGTCTGACATGGATTGGACGAACCACTGAATT
GCCGCATTGCAGAGATATTGTATTTAAGTGCCTAGCTCGATACATAAACGGGTCTCTCTGGTTAGACCAG
ATCTGAGCCTGGGAGCTCTCTGGCTAACTAGGGAACCCACTGCTTAAGCCTCAATAAAGCTTGCCTTGAG
TGCTTCAAGTAGTGTGTGCCCGTCTGTTGTGTGACTCTGGTAACTAGAGATCCCTCAGACCCTTTTAGTC
AGTGTGGAAAATCTCTAGCAGTGGCGCCCGAACAGGGACTTGAAAGCGAAAGGGAAACCAGAGGAGCTCT
CTCGACGCAGGACTCGGCTTGCTGAAGCGCGCACGGCAAGAGGCGAGGGGCGGCGACTGGTGAGTACGCC
AAAAATTTTGACTAGCGGAGGCTAGAAGGAGAGAGATGGGTGCGAGAGCGTCAGTATTAAGCGGGGGAGA
ATTAGATCGCGATGGGAAAAAATTCGGTTAAGGCCAGGGGGAAAGAAAAAATATAAATTAAAACATATAG
TATGGGCAAGCAGGGAGCTAGAACGATTCGCAGTTAATCCTGGCCTGTTAGAAACATCAGAAGGCTGTAG
ACAAATACTGGGACAGCTACAACCATCCCTTCAGACAGGATCAGAAGAACTTAGATCATTATATAATACA
GTAGCAACCCTCTATTGTGTGCATCAAAGGATAGAGATAAAAGACACCAAGGAAGCTTTAGACAAGATAG
AGGAAGAGCAAAACAAAAGTAAGACCACCGCACAGCAAGCGGCCGCTGATCTTCAGACCTGGAGGAGGAG
ATATGAGGGACAATTGGAGAAGTGAATTATATAAATATAAAGTAGTAAAAATTGAACCATTAGGAGTAGC
ACCCACCAAGGCAAAGAGAAGAGTGGTGCAGAGAGAAAAAAGAGCAGTGGGAATAGGAGCTTTGTTCCTT
GGGTTCTTGGGAGCAGCAGGAAGCACTATGGGCGCAGCGTCAATGACGCTGACGGTACAGGCCAGACAAT
TATTGTCTGGTATAGTGCAGCAGCAGAACAATTTGCTGAGGGCTATTGAGGCGCAACAGCATCTGTTGCA
ACTCACAGTCTGGGGCATCAAGCAGCTCCAGGCAAGAATCCTGGCTGTGGAAAGATACCTAAAGGATCAA
CAGCTCCTGGGGATTTGGGGTTGCTCTGGAAAACTCATTTGCACCACTGCTGTGCCTTGGAATGCTAGTT
GGAGTAATAAATCTCTGGAACAGATTTGGAATCACACGACCTGGATGGAGTGGGACAGAGAAATTAACAA
TTACACAAGCTTAATACACTCCTTAATTGAAGAATCGCAAAACCAGCAAGAAAAGAATGAACAAGAATTA
TTGGAATTAGATAAATGGGCAAGTTTGTGGAATTGGTTTAACATAACAAATTGGCTGTGGTATATAAAAT
TATTCATAATGATAGTAGGAGGCTTGGTAGGTTTAAGAATAGTTTTTGCTGTACTTTCTATAGTGAATAG
AGTTAGGCAGGGATATTCACCATTATCGTTTCAGACCCACCTCCCAACCCCGAGGGGACCCGACAGGCCC
GAAGGAATAGAAGAAGAAGGTGGAGAGAGAGACAGAGACAGATCCATTCGATTAGTGAACGGATCTCGAC
GGTATCGGTTAACTTTTAAAAGAAAAGGGGGGATTGGGGGGTACAGTGCAGGGGAAAGAATAGTAGACAT
AATAGCAACAGACATACAAACTAAAGAATTACAAAAACAAATTACAAAAATTCAAAATTTTATCGATCAC
GAGACTAGCCTCGAGAAGCTTGATATCGAATTCCACGGGGTTGGGGTTGCGCCTTTTCCAAGGCAGCCCT
GGGTTTGCGCAGGGACGCGGCTGCTCTGGGCGTGGTTCCGGGAAACGCAGCGGCGCCGACCCTGGGTCTC
GCACATTCTTCACGTCCGTTCGCAGCGTCACCCGGATCTTCGCCGCTACCCTTGTGGGCCCCCCGGCGAC
GCTTCCTGCTCCGCCCCTAAGTCGGGAAGGTTCCTTGCGGTTCGCGGCGTGCCGGACGTGACAAACGGAA
GCCGCACGTCTCACTAGTACCCTCGCAGACGGACAGCGCCAGGGAGCAATGGCAGCGCGCCGACCGCGAT
GGGCTGTGGCCAATAGCGGCTGCTCAGCAGGGCGCGCCGAGAGCAGCGGCCGGGAAGGGGCGGTGCGGGA
GGCGGGGTGTGGGGCGGTAGTGTGGGCCCTGTTCCTGCCCGCGCGGTGTTCCGCATTCTGCAAGCCTCCG
GAGCGCACGTCGGCAGTCGGCTCCCTCGTTGACCGAATCACCGACCTCTCTCCCCAGGGGGATCCACCGG
TTCGTCGACTAGTCCAGTGTGGTGGAATTCTGCAGATATCAACAAGTTTGTACAAAAAAGCAGGCTTCGA
TCTTGGTGGCGTGAAACTCCCGCACCTCTTCGGCCAGCGCCTTGTAGAAGCGCGTATGGCTTCGTGGGGA
TCCCCGAAGAAGAAGCGCAAAGTACTGGTACCGGTCGCCACCATGGTGAGCAAGGGCGAGGAGCTGTTCA
CCGGGGTGGTGCCCATCCTGGTCGAGCTGGACGGCGACGTAAACGGCCACAAGTTCAGCGTGTCCGGCGA
GGGCGAGGGCGATGCCACCTACGGCAAGCTGACCCTGAAGTTCATCTGCACCACCGGCAAGCTGCCCGTG
CCCTGGCCCACCCTCGTGACCACCCTGTCCTGGGGCGTGCAGTGCTTCGCCCGCTACCCCGACCACATGA
AGCAGCACGACTTCTTCAAGTCCGCCATGCCCGAAGGCTACGTCCAGGAGCGCACCATCTTCTTCAAGGA
CGACGGCAACTACAAGACCCGCGCCGAGGTGAAGTTCGAGGGCGACACCCTGGTGAACCGCATCGAGCTG
AAGGGCATCGACTTCAAGGAGGACGGCAACATCCTGGGGCACAAGCTGGAGTACAACTACTTTAGCGACA
ACGTCTATATCACCGCCGACAAGCAGAAGAACGGCATCAAGGCCAACTTCAAGATCCGCCACAACATCGA
GGACGGCGGCGTGCAGCTCGCCGACCACTACCAGCAGAACACCCCCATCGGCGACGGCCCCGTGCTGCTG
CCCGACAACCACTACCTGAGCACCCAGTCCAAGCTGAGCAAAGACCCCAACGAGAAGCGCGATCACATGG
TCCTGCTGGAGTTCGTGACCGCCGCCGGGATCACTCTCGGCATGGACGAGCTGTACAAGGGGCGCCGCGA
AGGGCAAGGGCAAGGGCAAGGGCCGGGCCGCGGCTACGCGTATCGATCCATGTTCGAGGCGCGCCTGGTC
CAGGGCTCCATCCTCAAGAAGGTGTTGGAGGCACTCAAGGACCTCATCAACGAGGCCTGCTGGGATATTA
GCTCCAGCGGTGTAAACCTGCAGAGCATGGACTCGTCCCACGTCTCTTTGGTGCAGCTCACCCTGCGGTC
TGAGGGCTTCGACACCTACCGCTGCGACCGCAACCTGGCCATGGGCGTGAACCTCACCAGTATGTCCAAA
ATACTAAAATGCGCCGGCAATGAAGATATCATTACACTAAGGGCCGAAGATAACGCGGATACCTTGGCGC
TAGTATTTGAAGCACCAAACCAGGAGAAAGTTTCAGACTATGAAATGAAGTTGATGGATTTAGATGTTGA
ACAACTTGGAATTCCAGAACAGGAGTACAGCTGTGTAGTAAAGATGCCTTCTGGTGAATTTGCACGTATA
TGCCGAGATCTCAGCCATATTGGAGATGCTGTTGTAATTTCCTGTGCAAAAGACGGAGTGAAATTTTCTG
CAAGTGGAGAACTTGGAAATGGAAACATTAAATTGTCACAGACAAGTAATGTCGATAAAGAGGAGGAAGC
TGTTACCATAGAGATGAATGAACCAGTTCAACTAACTTTTGCACTGAGGTACCTGAACTTCTTTACAAAA
GCCACTCCACTCTCTTCAACGGTGACACTCAGTATGTCTGCAGATGTACCCCTTGTTGTAGAGTATAAAA
TTGCGGATATGGGACACTTAAAATACTACTTGGCTCCCAAGATCGAGGATGAAGAAGGATCTTAGGACCC
AGCTTTCTTGTACAAAGTGGTTGATATCCAGCACAGTGGCGGCCGCTCGACAATCAACCTCTGGATTACA
AAATTTGTGAAAGATTGACTGGTATTCTTAACTATGTTGCTCCTTTTACGCTATGTGGATACGCTGCTTT
AATGCCTTTGTATCATGCTATTGCTTCCCGTATGGCTTTCATTTTCTCCTCCTTGTATAAATCCTGGTTG
CTGTCTCTTTATGAGGAGTTGTGGCCCGTTGTCAGGCAACGTGGCGTGGTGTGCACTGTGTTTGCTGACG
CAACCCCCACTGGTTGGGGCATTGCCACCACCTGTCAGCTCCTTTCCGGGACTTTCGCTTTCCCCCTCCC
TATTGCCACGGCGGAACTCATCGCCGCCTGCCTTGCCCGCTGCTGGACAGGGGCTCGGCTGTTGGGCACT
GACAATTCCGTGGTGTTGTCGGGGAAGCTGACGTCCTTTCCATGGCTGCTCGCCTGTGTTGCCACCTGGA
TTCTGCGCGGGACGTCCTTCTGCTACGTCCCTTCGGCCCTCAATCCAGCGGACCTTCCTTCCCGCGGCCT
GCTGCCGGCTCTGCGGCCTCTTCCGCGTCTTCGCCTTCGCCCTCAGACGAGTCGGATCTCCCTTTGGGCC
GCCTCCCCGCCTGGAATTCTACCGGGTAGGGGAGGCGCTTTTCCCAAGGCAGTCTGGAGCATGCGCTTTA
GCAGCCCCGCTGGGCACTTGGCGCTACACAAGTGGCCTCTGGCCTCGCACACATTCCACATCCACCGGTA
GGCGCCAACCGGCTCCGTTCTTTGGTGGCCCCTTCGCGCCACCTTCTACTCCTCCCCTAGTCAGGAAGTT
CCCCCCCGCCCCGCAGCTCGCGTCGTGCAGGACGTGACAAATGGAAGTAGCACGTCTCACTAGTCTCGTG
CAGATGGACAGCACCGCTGAGCAATGGAAGCGGGTAGGCCTTTGGGGCAGCGGCCAATAGCAGCTTTGCT
CCTTCGCTTTCTGGGCTCAGAGGCTGGGAAGGGGTGGGTCCGGGGGCGGGCTCAGGGGCGGGCTCAGGGG
CGGGGCGGGCGCCCGAAGGTCCTCCGGAGGCCCGGCATTCTGCACGCTTCAAAAGCGCACGTCTGCCGCG
CTGTTCTCCTCTTCCTCATCTCCGGGCCTTTCGACCTGCAGCCCAAGCTTACCATGACCGAGTACAAGCC
CACGGTGCGCCTCGCCACCCGCGACGACGTCCCCAGGGCCGTACGCACCCTCGCCGCCGCGTTCGCCGAC
TACCCCGCCACGCGCCACACCGTCGATCCGGACCGCCACATCGAGCGGGTCACCGAGCTGCAAGAACTCT
TCCTCACGCGCGTCGGGCTCGACATCGGCAAGGTGTGGGTCGCGGACGACGGCGCCGCGGTGGCGGTCTG
GACCACGCCGGAGAGCGTCGAAGCGGGGGCGGTGTTCGCCGAGATCGGCCCGCGCATGGCCGAGTTGAGC
GGTTCCCGGCTGGCCGCGCAGCAACAGATGGAAGGCCTCCTGGCGCCGCACCGGCCCAAGGAGCCCGCGT
GGTTCCTGGCCACCGTCGGCGTCTCGCCCGACCACCAGGGCAAGGGTCTGGGCAGCGCCGTCGTGCTCCC
CGGAGTGGAGGCGGCCGAGCGCGCCGGGGTGCCCGCCTTCCTGGAGACCTCCGCGCCCCGCAACCTCCCC
TTCTACGAGCGGCTCGGCTTCACCGTCACCGCCGACGTCGAGGTGCCCGAAGGACCGCGCACCTGGTGCA
TGACCCGCAAGCCCGGTGCCTGACGCCCGCCCCACGACCCGCAGCGCCCGACCGAAAGGAGCGCACGACC
CCATGCATCTCGAGGGCCCGGTACCTTTAAGACCAATGACTTACAAGGCAGCTGTAGATCTTAGCCACTT
TTTAAAAGAAAAGGGGGGACTGGAAGGGCTAGCTCACTCCCAACGAAGACAAGATCTGCTTTTTGCTTGT
ACTGGGTCTCTCTGGTTAGACCAGATCTGAGCCTGGGAGCTCTCTGGCTAACTAGGGAACCCACTGCTTA
AGCCTCAATAAAGCTTGCCTTGAGTGCTTCAAGTAGTGTGTGCCCGTCTGTTGTGTGACTCTGGTAACTA
GAGATCCCTCAGACCCTTTTAGTCAGTGTGGAAAATCTCTAGCAGTAGTAGTTCATGTCATCTTATTATT
CAGTATTTATAACTTGCAAAGAAATGAATATCAGAGAGTGAGAGGAACTTGTTTATTGCAGCTTATAATG
GTTACAAATAAAGCAATAGCATCACAAATTTCACAAATAAAGCATTTTTTTCACTGCATTCTAGTTGTGG
TTTGTCCAAACTCATCAATGTATCTTATCATGTCTGGCTCTAGCTATCCCGCCCCTAACTCCGCCCATCC
CGCCCCTAACTCCGCCCAGTTCCGCCCATTCTCCGCCCCATGGCTGACTAATTTTTTTTATTTATGCAGA
GGCCGAGGCCGCCTCGGCCTCTGAGCTATTCCAGAAGTAGTGAGGAGGCTTTTTTGGAGGCCTAGGGACG
TACCCAATTCGCCCTATAGTGAGTCGTATTACGCGCGCTCACTGGCCGTCGTTTTACAACGTCGTGACTG
GGAAAACCCTGGCGTTACCCAACTTAATCGCCTTGCAGCACATCCCCCTTTCGCCAGCTGGCGTAATAGC
GAAGAGGCCCGCACCGATCGCCCTTCCCAACAGTTGCGCAGCCTGAATGGCGAATGGG
[124 nt withheld, positions 7269-7392]
C
[91 nt withheld, positions 7394-7484]
A
[49 nt withheld, positions 7486-7534]
CCTTTGACGTTGGAGTCCACGTTCTTT
[37 nt withheld, positions 7562-7598]
ACCCTATCTCGGTCTATTCTTTTGATTTATAAGGGATTTTGCCGATTTCGGCCTATTGGTTAAAAAATGA
GCTGATTTAACAAAAATTTAACGCGAATTTTAACAAAATATTAACGCTTACAATTTAGGTGGCACTTTTC
GGGGAAATGTGCGCGGAACCCCTATTTGTTTATTTTTCTAAATACATTCAAATATGTATCCGCTCATGAG
ACAATAACCCTGATAAATGCTTCAATAATATTGAAAAAGGAAGAGTATGAGTATTCAACATTTCCGTGTC
GCCCTTATTCCCTTTTTTGCGGCATTTTGCCTTCCTGTTTTTGCTCACCCAGAAACGCTGGTGAAAGTAA
AAGATGCTGAAGATCAGTTGGGTGCACGAGTGGGTTACATCGAACTGGATCTCAACAGCGGTAAGATCCT
TGAGAGTTTTCGCCCCGAAGAACGTTTTCCAATGATGAGCACTTTTAAAGTTCTGCTATGTGGCGCGGTA
TTATCCCGTATTGACGCCGGGCAAGAGCAACTCGGTCGCCGCATACACTATTCTCAGAATGACTTGGTTG
AGTACTCACCAGTCACAGAAAAGCATCTTACGGATGGCATGACAGTAAGAGAATTATGCAGTGCTGCCAT
AACCATGAGTGATAACACTGCGGCCAACTTACTTCTGACAACGATCGGAGGACCGAAGGAGCTAACCGCT
TTTTTGCACAACATGGGGGATCATGTAACTCGCCTTGATCGTTGGGAACCGGAGCTGAATGAAGCCATAC
CAAACGACGAGCGTGACACCACGATGCCTGTAGCAATGGCAACAACGTTGCGCAAACTATTAACTGGCGA
ACTACTTACTCTAGCTTCCCGGCAACAATTAATAGACTGGATGGAGGCGGATAAAGTTGCAGGACCACTT
CTGCGCTCGGCCCTTCCGGCTGGCTGGTTTATTGCTGATAAATCTGGAGCCGGTGAGCGTGGGTCTCGCG
GTATCATTGCAGCACTGGGGCCAGATGGTAAGCCCTCCCGTATCGTAGTTATCTACACGACGGGGAGTCA
GGCAACTATGGATGAACGAAATAGACAGATCGCTGAGATAGGTGCCTCACTGATTAAGCATTGGTAACTG
TCAGACCAAGTTTACTCATATATACTTTAGATTGATTTAAAACTTCATTTTTAATTTAAAAGGATCTAGG
TGAAGATCCTTTTTGATAATCTCATGACCAAAATCCCTTAACGTGAGTTTTCGTTCCACTGAGCGTCAGA
CCCCGTAGAAAAGATCAAAGGATCTTCTTGAGATCCTTTTTTTCTGCGCGTAATCTGCTGCTTGCAAACA
AAAAAACCACCGCTACCAGCGGTGGTTTGTTTGCCGGATCAAGAGCTACCAACTCTTTTTCCGAAGGTAA
CTGGCTTCAGCAGAGCGCAGATACCAAATACTGTTCTTCTAGTGTAGCCGTAGTTAGGCCACCACTTCAA
GAACTCTGTAGCACCGCCTACATACCTCGCTCTGCTAATCCTGTTACCAGTGGCTGCTGCCAGTGGCGAT
AAGTCGTGTCTTACCGGGTTGGACTCAAGACGATAGTTACCGGATAAGGCGCAGCGGTCGGGCTGAACGG
GGGGTTCGTGCACACAGCCCAGCTTGGAGCGAACGACCTACACCGAACTGAGATACCTACAGCGTGAGCT
ATGAGAAAGCGCCACGCTTCCCGAAGGGAGAAAGGCGGACAGGTATCCGGTAAGCGGCAGGGTCGGAACA
GGAGAGCGCACGAGGGAGCTTCCAGGGGGAAACGCCTGGTATCTTTATAGTCCTGTCGGGTTTCGCCACC
TCTGACTTGAGCGTCGATTTTTGTGATGCTCGTCAGGGGGGCGGAGCCTATGGAAAAACGCCAGCAACGC
GGCCTTTTTACGGTTCCTGGCCTTTTGCTGGCCTTTTGCTCACATGTTCTTTCCTGCGTTATCCCCTGAT
TCTGTGGATAACCGTATTACCGCCTTTGAGTGAGCTGATACCGCTCGCCGCAGCCGAACGACCGAGCGCA
GC
Features (pLannotate 1.2.2; 33 found; start..end, strand, type, name):
      1..25      +  rep_origin     RSF ori (fragment): Plasmids containing the RSF 1030 origin of replication can be propagated in E. coli cells that contain additional plasmids with compatible origins.
     27..119     +  CDS            lacI (fragment): lac repressor; lacI; The lac repressor binds to the lac operator to inhibit transcription in E. coli. This inhibition can be relieved by adding lactose or isopropyl-β-D-thiogalactopyranoside (IPTG).
    132..153     +  protein_bind   CAP binding site: CAP binding activates transcription in the presence of cAMP. E. coli catabolite activator protein
    168..198     +  promoter       lac promoter: promoter for the E. coli lac operon
    206..222     +  protein_bind   lac operator: The lac repressor binds to the lac operator to inhibit transcription in E. coli. This inhibition can be relieved by adding lactose or isopropyl-β-D-thiogalactopyranoside (IPTG). lac repressor encoded by lacI
    267..285     +  promoter       T3 promoter: promoter for bacteriophage T3 RNA polymerase
    313..539     +  promoter       RSV promoter: Rous sarcoma virus enhancer/promoter
    540..720     +  LTR            5' LTR (truncated): truncated 5' long terminal repeat (LTR) from HIV-1
    767..892     +  misc_feature   HIV-1 Ψ: packaging signal of human immunodeficiency virus type 1
    876..1239    +  CDS            HIV-1 gag (fragment): gag protein from human immunodeficiency virus 1; gag
   1385..1618    +  misc_feature   RRE: The Rev response element (RRE) of HIV-1 allows for Rev-dependent mRNA export from the nucleus to the cytoplasm.
   1995..2095    +  CDS            Rev (fragment): human immunodeficiency virus 1 (HIV-1) Rev protein; rev; enhances nuclear export of unspliced and incompletely spliced viral mRNAs
   2114..2231    +  misc_feature   cPPT/CTS: central polypurine tract and central termination sequence of HIV-1
   2251..2274    -  misc_feature   MCS (fragment): pBluescript multiple cloning site
   2277..2787    +  promoter       hPGK promoter: human phosphoglycerate kinase 1 promoter
   2842..2866    +  protein_bind   attB1: mutant version of attB; recombination site for the Gateway® BP reaction BP Clonase™
   2869..2908    +  5'UTR          HSV TK 5'-UTR: 5' untranslated region from the herpes simplex virus thymidine kinase gene
   2983..3699    +  CDS            mTurquoise2: mTurquoise2 is a basic (constitutively fluorescent) cyan fluorescent protein published in 2012, derived from Aequorea victoria. It is reported to be a rapidly-maturing monomer with very low acid sensitivity.
   3760..4542    +  CDS            PCNA: PCNA_HUMAN - Experimental evidence at protein level: Swiss-Prot protein existence level 1. Auxiliary protein of DNA polymerase delta and is involved in the control of eukaryotic DNA replication by increasing the polymerase's processibility during elongation of the leading strand. Induces a robust stimulatory effect on the 3'-5' exonuclease and 3'- phosphodiesterase, but not apurinic-apyrimidinic (AP) endonuclease, APEX2 activities. Has to be loaded onto DNA in order to be able to stimulate APEX2. Plays a key role in DNA damage response (DDR) by being conveniently positioned at the replication
   4547..4571    -  protein_bind   attB2: mutant version of attB; recombination site for the Gateway® BP reaction BP Clonase™
   4602..5190    +  misc_feature   WPRE: woodchuck hepatitis virus posttranscriptional regulatory element
   5204..5703    +  promoter       PGK promoter: mouse phosphoglycerate kinase 1 promoter
   5724..6323    +  CDS            PuroR: puromycin N-acetyltransferase; pac from Streptomyces alboniger; confers resistance to puromycin
   6391..6528    +  CDS            nef (fragment): NEF_HV1LA - Experimental evidence at protein level: Swiss-Prot protein existence level 1. Extracellular Nef protein targets CD4(+) T-lymphocytes for apoptosis by interacting with CXCR4 surface receptors. From Human immunodeficiency virus type 1 group M subtype B (isolate Lai) (HIV-1).
   6514..6694    +  LTR            5' LTR (truncated): truncated 5' long terminal repeat (LTR) from HIV-1
   6766..6887    +  polyA_signal   SV40 poly(A) signal: SV40 polyadenylation signal
   6927..7062    +  rep_origin     SV40 ori: SV40 origin of replication
   7083..7101    -  promoter       T7 promoter: promoter for bacteriophage T7 RNA polymerase
   7109..7264    +  CDS            lacZα (fragment): LacZα fragment of β-galactosidase; lacZ fragment
   7269..7697    +  rep_origin     f1 ori (sequence partly withheld): f1 bacteriophage origin of replication; arrow indicates direction of (+) strand synthesis
   7750..7854    +  promoter       AmpR promoter: bla
   7855..8715    +  CDS            AmpR: β-lactamase; bla; confers resistance to ampicillin, carbenicillin, and related antibiotics
   8886..9474    +  rep_origin     ori: high-copy-number ColE1/pMB1/pBR322/pUC origin of replication
