[The description below was written by a language model from this plasmid's Addgene catalogue record and pLannotate feature annotations shown in this document.]
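Description:
pLenti-PGK-Puro-TK-NLS-mTurq2-PCNA is a lentiviral mammalian expression plasmid of about 9.6 kb, built by Gateway recombination into the pLenti PGK Puro DEST (w529-2) backbone. It is propagated in E. coli through a high-copy ColE1/pUC-type origin with ampicillin resistance (AmpR), and it also carries an f1 origin and an SV40 origin. The viral portion has a third-generation-style layout. An RSV promoter drives a truncated HIV-1 5' LTR, followed by the Ψ packaging signal with a partial gag sequence, the Rev response element for Rev-dependent nuclear export of the genomic RNA, and the cPPT/CTS. A second truncated LTR and an SV40 polyadenylation signal close the transfer cassette. Small fragments annotated as lacI, lacZα, RSF ori, Rev and nef appear to be backbone or viral sequence remnants rather than functional units.

The payload lies between attB1 and attB2 sites downstream of the human PGK promoter. It starts with the HSV thymidine kinase 5' UTR (the "TK" in the name), followed by the cyan fluorescent protein mTurquoise2 placed upstream of, and so N-terminal to, human PCNA, the sliding-clamp cofactor of replicative DNA polymerases. The name indicates a nuclear localisation signal, but the feature table does not annotate it separately. A WPRE after the insert enhances transcript expression. A separate mouse PGK promoter drives puromycin N-acetyltransferase, allowing selection of transduced cells. The stated purpose is lentiviral expression of mTurquoise2-tagged PCNA. The associated publication concerns delineating cell cycle phase transitions in living cells, consistent with use as a live-cell imaging reporter of cell cycle phase.
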