Addgene plasmid #118617: pLenti-PGK-Puro-TK-NLS-mTurq2-PCNA
Purpose: Lentiviral expression of mTurq2 tagged PCNA
Depositing lab: Jean Cook. Depositing organization: University of North Carolina at Chapel Hill. Publication: Accurate delineation of cell cycle phase transitions in living cells with PIP-FUCCI. Grant GD, Kedziora KM, Limas JC, Cook JG, Purvis JE. Cell Cycle. 2018;17(21-22):2496-2516. doi: 10.1080/15384101.2018.1547001. PubMed 30421640.
Backbone
  Vector backbone: pLenti PGK Puro DEST (w529-2)
  Backbone manufacturer: Eric Campeau
  Backbone size w/o insert (bp): 8000
  Total vector size (bp): 9624
  Vector type: Mammalian Expression, Lentiviral
  Selectable markers: Puromycin
Growth in bacteria
  Bacterial resistance: Ampicillin, 100 μg/mL
  Growth temperature: 37°C
  Growth strain: NEB Stable
  Copy number: Unknown
Gene/Insert
  Gene/Insert name: TK-NLS-mTurq2-PCNA
  Species: H. sapiens (human)
  Insert size (bp): 1677
  Entrez Gene: PCNA (a.k.a. ATLD2)
  Promoter: hPGK
  Tag / fusion protein: mTurq2
  Cloning method: Gateway Cloning
  Sequencing primers: 5′ PGKforw
Terms and licenses: Academic/Nonprofit Terms; Industry Terms: Not Available to Industry
How to cite: pLenti-PGK-Puro-TK-NLS-mTurq2-PCNA was a gift from Jean Cook (Addgene plasmid # 118617 ; http://n2t.net/addgene:118617 ; RRID:Addgene_118617)
